Addgene plasmid #126621: pLGB31
Purpose: (Empty Backbone) Suicide vector for allelic replacement in Bacteroides, inulin selection and rhamnose-inducible ss-Bfe1 counterselection
Depositing lab: Laurie Comstock. Depositing organization: Brigham and Women's Hospital. Publication: Streamlined Genetic Manipulation of Diverse Bacteroides and Parabacteroides Isolates from the Human Gut Microbiota. Garcia-Bayona L, Comstock LE. mBio. 2019 Aug 13;10(4). pii: mBio.01762-19. doi: 10.1128/mBio.01762-19. PubMed 31409684.
Backbone
  Vector backbone: new backbone
  Modifications to backbone: NEBuilder assembly reaction to fuse: a) ss-bfe1 gene and MCS, amplified from pLGB13 b) rhamnose-inducible promoter and RhaR transcription factor, amplified from pLGB30 c) vector backbone (oriT/V, bla gene, inulin selection cassette) amplified from pLGB29
  Vector type: allellic exchange in bacteria
  Selectable markers: inulin (bacteroidales)
Growth in bacteria
  Bacterial resistance: Ampicillin, 100 μg/mL
  Growth temperature: 37°C
  Growth strain: S17-lambda pir
  Copy number: Low Copy
Gene/Insert
  Cloning method: Gibson Cloning
Terms and licenses: Academic/Nonprofit Terms; Industry Terms: Not Available to Industry
How to cite: pLGB31 was a gift from Laurie Comstock (Addgene plasmid # 126621 ; http://n2t.net/addgene:126621 ; RRID:Addgene_126621)
