[The description below was written by a language model from this plasmid's Addgene catalogue record and pLannotate feature annotations shown in this document.]
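Description:
pLGB31 is an empty-backbone suicide vector for allelic replacement in Bacteroides and related gut Bacteroidales, with a sequence record of about 11.4 kb. It is propagated at low copy in E. coli under ampicillin selection (the bla β-lactamase gene) and replicates from the R6K γ origin, which depends on the pi initiator protein. It is therefore maintained in a lambda pir host such as S17-lambda pir and cannot replicate once it enters a recipient lacking pi. An incP oriT, with an adjacent traJ fragment, allows conjugative mobilisation from the E. coli donor into the target strain.

According to the record, the plasmid was assembled from three pieces: a backbone carrying the origin and transfer functions, bla and an inulin selection cassette; a rhamnose-inducible promoter with the RhaR transcription factor; and the ss-bfe1 gene together with a multiple cloning site. Instead of an antibiotic marker, integrants in Bacteroidales are selected by inulin, presumably through acquired ability to use it. The annotated fragment resembling an exo-fructosidase that hydrolyses levan and inulin (matched to B. subtilis SacC) probably belongs to this cassette, although the automated annotation does not identify its true source.

Homology arms flanking the desired change are cloned into the pBluescript-type MCS, and the first crossover integrates the plasmid into the chromosome. Adding rhamnose then induces ss-Bfe1 as the counterselection, favouring cells that have lost the vector through a second crossover. The feature table leaves most of the sequence unannotated, including the rhamnose regulatory region and ss-bfe1, so their positions are not given.
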