Features (pLannotate 1.2.2; 6 found; start..end, strand, type, name):
     30..890     -  CDS            AmpR: β-lactamase; bla; confers resistance to ampicillin, carbenicillin, and related antibiotics
   6762..8183    +  CDS            sacC (fragment): SACC_BACSU - Experimental evidence at protein level: Swiss-Prot protein existence level 1. Exo-fructosidase that can hydrolyze both levan and inulin, leading to the production of free fructose. Is also able to hydrolyze sucrose and to a small extent raffinose, but not melezitose, stachylose, cellobiose, maltose, and lactose. From Bacillus subtilis (strain 168).
   8317..8370    -  misc_feature   MCS (fragment): pBluescript multiple cloning site
  10655..11043   -  rep_origin     R6K γ ori: γ replication origin from E. coli plasmid R6K; requires the R6K initiator protein pi for replication
  11214..11323   +  oriT           oriT: incP origin of transfer
  11356..11401   +  CDS            traJ (fragment): oriT-recognizing protein; traJ
>Addgene plasmid #126621 | pLGB31 | addgene full sequence | sequence record 251805 | Addgene NGS Result
ACGCGTTATGAGTAAACTTGGTCTGACAGTTACCAATGCTTAATCAGTGAGGCACCTATCTCAGCGATCT
GTCTATTTCGTTCATCCATAGTTGCCTGACTCCCCGTCGTGTAGATAACTACGATACGGGAGGGCTTACC
ATCTGGCCCCAGTGCTGCAATGATACCGCGAGACCCACGCTCACCGGCTCCAGATTTATCAGCAATAAAC
CAGCCAGCCGGAAGGGCCGAGCGCAGAAGTGGTCCTGCAACTTTATCCGCCTCCATCCAGTCTATTAATT
GTTGCCGGGAAGCTAGAGTAAGTAGTTCGCCAGTTAATAGTTTGCGCAACGTTGTTGCCATTGCTACAGG
CATCGTGGTGTCACGCTCGTCGTTTGGTATGGCTTCATTCAGCTCCGGTTCCCAACGATCAAGGCGAGTT
ACATGATCCCCCATGTTGTGCAAAAAAGCGGTTAGCTCCTTCGGTCCTCCGATCGTTGTCAGAAGTAAGT
TGGCCGCAGTGTTATCACTCATGGTTATGGCAGCACTGCATAATTCTCTTACTGTCATGCCATCCGTAAG
ATGCTTTTCTGTGACTGGTGAGTACTCAACCAAGTCATTCTGAGAATAGTGTATGCGGCGACCGAGTTGC
TCTTGCCCGGCGTCAATACGGGATAATACCGCGCCACATAGCAGAACTTTAAAAGTGCTCATCATTGGAA
AACGTTCTTCGGGGCGAAAACTCTCAAGGATCTTACCGCTGTTGAGATCCAGTTCGATGTAACCCACTCG
TGCACCCAACTGATCTTCAGCATCTTTTACTTTCACCAGCGTTTCTGGGTGAGCAAAAACAGGAAGGCAA
AATGCCGCAAAAAAGGGAATAAGGGCGACACGGAAATGTTGAATACTCATACTCTTCCTTTTTCAATCAT
GGCCGCGGGATTAAAAGTCGGGGATTGGTGAACAAAAAGGTGTTTCTCTCTTTAAGAGAAATATCGTTTT
GCTAAACAGTTGATATTGAGGTATCATTTTATCGTAAAAGACATTTTTGCTCAACAATTGCTTGACGGAA
ATCAACAAATTTTAGCATTTTGTAAAAAAGTCGCTATATAATTTGGTGAATTGGAGTTATTTTCATATTT
TTGCATCCCGAAGAGTTTCTCTTAAAGAGTGATCTGGAAGAAGCAATGAAAGCTGCTGTTAAGTCTCCGA
ATCAGGTATTGTTCCTGACAGGTGTATTCCCATCCGGTAAACGCGGATACTTTGCAGTTGATCTGACTCA
GGAATAAATTATAAATTAAGGTAAGAAGATTGTAGGATAAGCTAATGAAATAGAAAAAGGATGCCGTCAC
ACAACTTGTCGGCATTCTTTTTTGTTTTATTAGTTGAAAATATAGTGAAAAAGTTGCCTAAATATGTATG
TTAACAAATTATTTGTCGTAACTTTGCACTCCAAATCTGTTTTTAACATATGGCACTAATGCTTAGTATT
ATGAAGAACAAAAAACTTCTTTGTAGCGTTTGTTTCCTGTTTACTTTCATGTCAGTCCTTTGGGGGCAAA
ACATAACAGTGAAAGGAAACGTTACTTCAAAGACTGATGGTCAACCAATTATTGGTGCTTCCGTAGTGCA
AAATGATTCTAAATCAACTGGAACTATCACAGATTTGGATGGTAACTTTACTCTTAGTGTACCAACGAAT
GCATTATTGGCAATTTCTTATATAGGATATAAAGAAGTAATTATTGCCGCTAAACCTTCATTGAAGATAG
TGATGGAAGAGGATGCTAAGATGATTGACGAAGTGGTTGTGACAGGTTATATGGCTGAAAAGAAAGCCAG
TCTGACAGGTTCGGTAGCTGTAGTGAAGATGAAAGAGGTGGCTGACATACCTACTGGTAATGTGATGTCA
GGTTTGCAGGGACGTGTAGCCGGTATGAACGTAACAACTGATGGTAAACCCGGAGGTGGTAACACAGATA
CTAAGTTACGTGGTATTACTACCATCAACAATTCTTCTCCTCTTTATGTAATAGACGGTGTTCAGACACA
TGATAATGTGGCTTCTATTATCTCATCCAATGATGTTGAATCCATTCAGGTGTTGAAAGATGCAGCTTCG
GCTGCCATTTATGGTGCGCAAGCTGCCAATGGTGTCATTATTATCACCACAAAACGTGCTAAGGAAGGCG
ATGTAAAAGTAAGTTTTGATATGTCGCTCACTGCCCAGACTTTTACTGGTGGTATTGATATGCTTGACGC
TTACCAATGGGGTGATGTGTATTGGCAGGCTTATAAAAATACTTTTGGAACCAATCCCAATAGTGTAGTA
TATGGAAATGGAGAAAAGGCCCAACTGCAAGAATATTATTTTGACCAGAATGGAGTGAAAATAAAGTCGG
GCAACACTGATTGGGCAAAGGAAATATTTGGTACGGCTTTAATGCAAAATTATAATCTTTCTCTTTCTAA
AGGGTTTAAGGATGGGAATGTGGCTCTTACCTTAAATTATATGAATCAGGATGGTCTTTGCCGTAATACA
GACTACGAACGTTTTAATTCGCGTTTAGCCTCTAATTTTCGCTTTGTAGATGGTAAAGTGCGTGTGGGTG
AAAGTATTTCGGTGAATCACTGGTTGGAGCATCTTAATCCTGCCGGTATAGAAGAATTGGTTATTGCCCA
GCATCCGGCCATTCCTGTGTATGATGAAAATGGAGGGTATGCCGGTGGCTATGTGGATATATTGGGGGAT
AAGCCGAATGCCATTCGCTTGACAGACAATGAAGCCAATAATCGTCACAAAAGTTGGCGTATCTTTGGCA
ATGTTTATTTGGAAGTGGAACCCATTAAAAATCTAGTGTTGAAGAGTCAATTTGGTTTGAACTATACTAC
CGGTTTCAACTCAACTTTCGTCCCCAAATGGAGTGAAGCCGATCGTAAGGTAGATGTAAATGAACTGACC
GTACGACAAGATAATAGCGTGCAATGGGTATGGTCGAACACTGCCAATTATAGTATAGACTTTGGGAAGA
ACAATATCAGTGCAGTGATAGGAACTGAAGCTAAGAAAGAGAATGGTGAACATTTACAGGGATATGGTCG
CGGATTGGTGATAGAAGATCTCGATTATCGTTACTTAGACACTGTAACTGAAGGAAAAAGTGTGAGTAAC
AATGCTTCTACCTATGCTATGGTCTCTTACTTTGGTAAGGTGAACTATGCGTTTGATGATAAATACCTTA
TATCAGGAACAGTGCGTCGTGATGCTTCTTCACGTTTCGGTAAAGGGAATAATTCTGCTATCTTTCCTTC
AGTATCTGCCGGTTGGAGAGTATCGCGTGAAAAATTTATGGAATGTACGCAAAACTGGCTTTCAGATCTT
AAATTGCGTGCATCGTGGGGGATCAATGGTAATGATCAGATTGATAACAATGCTACTTACAACCTCTATT
ACACTAACATGTCCAATGGCTCATACAATTTCAATGGGGATGGTACAACGGTATTGCCCGGAGTACAGAA
AGACCGTTCGGGTAACAACGACCTGAAATGGGAAGAGACCAAACAACTGAACTTTGGTATTGATGCTGCT
TTCTTTGACAACCGTTTGGGACTGACACTGGATTATTTTCAAAAAAAGACTACTGGTATGTTAATCCAGA
AACCTTATATAGGAGTGATCGGTGAAGGTGGATATAAATGGTACAATGCTGCCAGTATGGATAATAGCGG
TGTGGAAGCAACCTTTACTTGGCGAGATGAAATAAAGGATTTCAAGTATGATATTTCGTTCAACCTTTCC
TATTATAAAAATGAAATTACCGAACTTCCGGATGTAATCAAATATACTTGGGGAGGTGGTAATGGTGTGG
ACAAAACTATTGTAGGTCAACCTTACGGATCATGGATGTCCTATAAAGCTGATGGTGTATTCAAAACAAA
ACAGGAGGTATATGAATACCTAAGCAAATATGATGTACAGATTGGTGCTCCCGGCGTAGGACGTATTCGC
TACAAAGACCTTAACGGTGATAACATTATCAATACTGCTGATATGGATTGGCAAGGGAGTGACCAACCTA
GATTTATTGGTGGATTGAACATCGGTGCATCTTACAAAGGATTTGACCTTTCTGTATTCTTCAATGGTAT
GATTCGCGATGCATGGAACAATTCCAAGTTTTATACCGACCTTTTTCAAGGTTGGACAGGTAATCACTCT
GTACGTTTGATGGATGCAATGCATGCTTGGAATGCTTATGAGCAAACGGGAGTTTATAATTGTGATATCC
CTGCATTGACTGTAGTTGATAATAATGTAGAAACACGCAGTTCCACTTTCTTTATTGAAGATGGTTCTTA
TGTGAAGTTGAAAACTCTAACTGTGGGTTATACTTTCCCGGATAAGTGGATTAAGAAAGCGCATCTTTCC
AATTTGCGTTTGTATCTGCAAGCACAGAACGTTTTTACGCTGACTAATTATACGGGTGCCGACCCGGAAG
GATTGGGCTATCCATATCCCCAACCTCGTACCTATACATTCGGTCTATCACTTGGTTTTTAATTTTTATC
CTAAATACAGAACATTATGAAATTGAAATATATCTTTGCAGTAGGTGTGATGGCACTATTGGCAAGTTGC
GATGAGAGTCGTTTTCTAGATATTAAACCTCAGGGTACACTCAATGACGATTTGTTATCATCGGCCGATG
GTGTAGAGCTTTTGGTTACTTCAGCTTATGCAGGATTGAAAGGTCCTAATCGTGATATGCACTGGGTGCC
GATGACCAATTGGACGTATGGTGAAGTACGTTCGGATAATGCCTACAAAGGTGGTGGCGGTGTAAATGAT
GGAGACTTTTGTACGCTGCTTGAAACCTTTAAAATAGATGCTACATGGGGCAATGCCGACGAAAAATGGT
TTCAACTTTATTGTTGCTTGCAACGTTGTAACAGCGCATTGCGGGTAATGAATACGCTTGATGAGAACGC
TTTGCCGATGATTAAAAGTCGTAAAGCCGAAATGAAAGTGATTCGTGCACACTTCTTCTTTGAACTGGTT
CGCCTTTTCAAGCAAGTACCTTATTTTGATGAGAATGTGGAAAATGATGACTATAAGTACATTCCCAACA
ATCAGTTTACCCGTGAAGAACTTCTGGGTAAAATAGCACAAGAATTTCTTGATGCTGCTAACGATTTGCC
TGATACTCAATCTCAAGTAGGGCGTGTCACTAAGAACATTGCTTATGCTTATGCTGCCAAAGCTAGACTT
TATCAGGCTTACCGACAAGATGATAATAACCAAGTGGTTGCTATTGATAAACAATTGTTAGCTGAAGTGG
TGACTCTTTGCGACAAAGTAGGTGCGCAAGGAAAGGCATATACTCTTTTGAACGATTTTCAGAAACTTGA
TCAATTGGAATATGAAAATGGGGTAGAGTCTGTGTTTGCTGTACAATATTCGATGGATGATGAAACCGAT
GGTGCCGGGAATATAAACTGGAGTAATCTGTTGAATGCTCCTAAAGGTCCTTATGGTGGCGACGGATTTT
TCTTACCCAGTCAGAACTTGATCAATGCCTATAAGACAGATAACTATGGATTGCCTTTGTTTGATACTTT
CAACGCCGATGACTATGGAATATACGAAGGAAGTGAGCTCACCAACATTGATGCAACTGTGGATCCTCGT
TTGGATTTCGTTACCGGTCGTCCTGGTATCACTTGGAAAACATATACCGTTGAGCCTTGTAAAGCAAACT
GGATACGTAACAGCGGTGAATATGGCTTTAATTGTACAAAGCGCTTCTACATCTCGCCTGAAAGTGAAGA
TATGTTCCAAGGTTGGCCTTGGGGAGCTTCTCATCTCAACTGGCAGATAATTCGCTATGCTGATGTGTTG
TTATGGAAGGCTGAAGCCTTGATAGAGATTGGCGAAGCTACCGGACTGGAAGAGGCTCGCAAAATTATTA
ACCGTATTCGTCTGCGTGCCAAAAATAGTCCTTATGTAAAAGACTTTGAACATTCCGAACAGGATGCAGC
TAATTATCTGATAGGCGAATATCCTGCTGAGGGCTGGAGTCAGGACTTTGCCCGCAAGGCATTACGTTGG
GAACGCCGTATGGAGTTTGCTATGGAAGGTGACCGTTTCTTCGACTTGGTACGTTGGGGGATTGCTGCGG
AAACCATGAACAGCTACATTAGTGTGGAGCAGAATAAGCGCGTTTATTATCGTGGTGCTCGCTTTGTTCG
TGGCAGAGATGAATATTTGCCTATTCCCAATGCACAATATAACTTCTCTGAAGGCAATTATGTGCAGAAT
CCCGGATACGGTAAGTTTAACTAGCTCTAATACCATCTGACATGAATGTATTATTCTCGTTTAAACAAGT
ACAGACCTTTTTGACTATCCTGGTTATGATGATTTTCTCATTTTTGGATGCTTCGGCCGATACTTCTTCC
TTATTAATAAAAGATTTGGGTGAAGGACATTGCCTGGTACAGATAAATACAAATCAACGTTATTTGCTTT
TACCTGTAGAGGAGGTAATGCCTGATGTACGTGTCAGCATGATCGTTAATAATAAAGAGGTGAATGTTGC
GGATGTTCGTCTGGCAGTGAACAGAGTGGACTATTTTGTTCCGCTGGATCTTTCGGCTTATGCTGGTAAA
AACATACTGTTGAAATTTAAATTAGGCTCGAATGATCCTATACGGGGGAAACTTTCTGCTGTTTGTTGCA
AGGAAATGAAATTGTCCGACACGTTCGATACGGGCAACCGTGAAAAGTTCCGTCCTACTTATCATTTCTC
ACCTCTTTATGGGTGGATGAATGATCCTAATGGAATGGTATATAAAGACGGTGAATACCACCTTTTCTAT
CAATACAATCCTTATGGTTCCAAATGGGGAAATATGAGTTGGGGACATGCTATCAGCCAAGATCTTGTAA
ACTGGAAACATCTTCCTGTAGCTATTGCTCCCGATGCATTGGGGACAATTTTCAGTGGCTCGGCAGTTGT
CGATTTTGATAATACAGCCGGTTTTGGTGCAGGTGCCATTATCGCCATCTATACACAAAACAGTGACCGA
CAAGTACAAAGCATTGCTTACAGTACTGACAACGGACGTACTTTCACCAAATATGAGAATAATCCGGTAC
TGACGTCCGAAGCGCGTGACTTCCGCGACCCGAAAGTATTTTGGTATGAAAACACCAAACGCTGGATCAT
GGTATTAGCAGTAGGGCAGGAGATGCAGATATTCTCTTCTCCTAATCTGAAAGATTGGACCTTTGAAAGT
CGTTTCGGTGAAGGGCAAGGTGCACATGGTGGTGTTTGGGAATGTCCCGATTTGTTTGAACTTCCAGTAG
AAGGTACCAATGATAAGAAATGGGTGCTGCTTTGTAATTTGAATCCCGGAGGTCCTTTCGGAGGAAGTGC
TACTCAATATTTTGTAGGCTCCTTCAACGGAAAAGAGTTTGTAAACGAATTCCCTTCCAAAACCAAATGG
ATGGACTGGGGAAAAGACCATTACGCCACCGTAACTTGGAGCGATGCTCCCGACAACCGCCGTATCGCTA
TCGCATGGATGAGCAACTGGCAATACGCAAACGATGTTCCTACCTCCCAATACCGTAGCCCGAATTCCGT
TCCCCGTGACTTGAGCCTGTTTACCGTAGATGGTGAGACTTACCTCCAATCAGCTCCCTCTCCCGAACTG
CTGGCTTTGCGTGATGCTTCCAAGAAACGCTCGTTCAAAGTAAACGGAACACGCACAATCAAAGAAATGA
TTCCCGGCAATGACGGTGCATACGAAATAGAATTGACAATCGAAAATCAACGTGCAGACGTAATCGGCTT
CCGTCTCTACAATGACAAAGGCGAAGAAGTGGATATGCAGTATGACATGAAAGAAAAGAAATTCTCAATG
GATCGTCGCAAGAGCGGAGAGGTCAGCTTCAATGAGAATTTCCCGATGTTGACCTGGACAGCAATTGAGC
AAGGTGGAAACGAGGAACAAGGCGGCAAAGAGGCATTGAAACTCCGTCTGTTTGTGGATAAATCCAGTGT
GGAAGCCTTTGGAAATGGTGGACGTTTTGTGATGACCAATCAGGTATTCCCTTCGGAACCTTACAATCAT
ATCAACTTTTACAGTAAAGGAGGAGCTTATAAAGTAGATTCGTTTGTGGTTCATAAGTTGAAGCCATAAA
CAATAGGCCACATGCAACTGTTGGATTCATACAAGCGGTCGGTTCGGAAATAGAACAGGCACAAGTAAGG
CTGATTGTTGCAGCCAATGCACAAATGCTGTTCCATCACTGGAAGATAGGCAATTAGTCGACGGTATCGA
TAAGCTTGATATCGAATTCCTGCAGCCCGGGGGATCCACTCATAATGCTAATCTTACACCGTCCCACCAC
ATTTCCAATTCAGAAGCTCTATTGTCTATCCAGTCATAGAACTCGTCACCCCAAGTATAATCAGCCACTC
CGATACCGATAGCTAAGACCCAACCGACATAGGGAATAAAAGTAACGCCATAAGCTAAACCTGCTACGGC
AATTCTTGTACCTGCCACGGCAAATCGACCATTTTGCACATCACGCACAACTTGATAGCCAGTAAGCACC
ATTCCTGCCCATCCCAAAGCTTTACCTACTCCACGCACTCTACTCATACCTTTAGCGGGGACTTGATAGT
TCCCTAAAGGCAATCTTATAATCGGCGGAAGCGTTTTGGGCGAGAAACGCATCTGCTTAGGTAAGTACGC
ACCTCGATTATCCATAATCTTCTCAGCCCAATTTCCGGCTGTTTCAGCAATTCCGAATCCTAACCCTGCC
AGTCCTTCCAGATTGGGTCCTTCCTTATTTACAGCAGGCAGGCTACCAGAATCGCGTACCGCTGACACCA
AGTCCGTCAAACTCTCATACTTTGCCTCATAAGTCTTTCCATTTGAGTTATCCGTGGCACTAATCACAAT
TTCGTACCGACTGCCAGTGTCAGTAATTACAATACTTATCTGACTATTATCCGTGGGCAAATATTGCTTT
TCTTGGCCTAAATTTATCTCAGTGATATTATTACCTTTGTTTTTAACTATTAAGTCACGGACCTTTTCGG
AAACTTTTGTTGGATCTTGCATCAGACTTTTTTCATAGGCATATTGGGAGGTATCGTATTTCCTTTCTGA
GACTATCGTATGAAAACTCTCGTCCACCGAAACATTCCGAGATATTGGACTCCATCCGTTTTGATTTACC
GGTAGAATTACCTTGCTACTCATCCAAGTATATCCCAAGCCAACTACAAATCCTTCATAGTCATCCCCCC
GTTCCAAGATGACATTAAATTCACTTTGCGTTTTATATTCATTTCTATAAGCGCCGGCAAATGAGAACTG
TATAGCTACAATAGCCATCACAAGCAAAGATAAAATTTTCTTCATGGTATTTTGTCTATATATTTAAGGT
ATCCATTTACCTACATTGCAAAGATAGGCGGTTCCTTCCTCCTTTTCCTTACGCATTTTGATAGAAAGGA
TGTGCATTTTGACACAAATCTGCATAGCCAAACCTTACATCAGTATAAATTTTACTTTTTATGCAAAAAA
AGCATGATTTATGCATGTTTTCTCCGAAATAATAAGCATCCGGAGGATCTGGACAGGTGCTCTGGATGTT
TTTTTACTGTTTAGCGTGTGTTTTTTGAAAATAATTCCTACTTTTGTTCAATTCAATTGTATGAAAACAC
GCCTGTATGACTGAGGATAATAATTTGGGATTAGAATTTAAATACTTGATAGTTAATGACATGGACCGCA
AATTCGGTCTGTGGGTGAATACGGTTGGCTATCAGTCTATCCCTCCCGATTCTCCTTATCCGCTGAAGGA
GCATCCGTCCGGTTACTATTTCAATGCCGAAAAAGGAAGAGTATTGCGGGAATATCAATTGGTCTATATT
ACAAAAGGGCGCGGTTTGTTTTCTTCCGATTCTACTCCTGAAAGACAAGTTTGTAAAGGTCGGCTGATGG
TGTTGTTTCCCGGACAGTGGCATACTTATTATCCATTGCGGCAGACCGGATGGACGGAATATTACATTGG
TTTTGAAGGTCCGGCGATTGATACGATTGTGGGCGATGCCTTTCTTTCTCAGGAAAGACAGATATTGGAA
GTCGGTATTAATGAAGAACTGGTATCTTTGTTTTCCCGCGCTTTGGAAGTGGCAGAAGCGGATAAAATAT
CTGCCCAGCAATACCTTTCCGGAATCGTACTTCACATGATTGGTATGATTCTTTCGATTTCCAAGAATAA
GGTCTTCGAGATGAGTGATGTCGATCAGAAGATCGAGCAGGCAAAGATACTTATGAATGAAAATGTATCC
GGCAATATTGATCCGGAGGAACTGGCGATGAGACTGAATATCAGTTACTCATGGTTCCGCAGGGTTTTTA
AGGAATATACCGGCTATGCACCCGCCAAATATTTTCAGGAACTGAAACTTCGTAAAGCCAAGCAAATGTT
GGTGGGAACTTCCCAGTCAGTAAAAGAAATTTCTTTTTTTCTGGGCTTCCAGTCTACCGAATATTTTTTC
TCCTTTTTCAAAAAACGTACCGGGCTTACTCCGCTTGAATACCGCTCGTTCGGTCGGGAAGAATAAGGTG
GAGGGGAATTCCCATGTCAGCCGTTAAGTGTTCCTGTGTCACTCAAAATTGCTTTGAGAGGCTCTAAGGG
CTTCTCAGTGCGTTACATCCCTGGCTTGTTGTCCACAACCGTTAAACCTTAAAAGCTTTAAAAGCCTTAT
ATATTCTTTTTTTTCTTATAAAACTTAAAACCTTAGAGGCTATTTAAGTTGCTGATTTATATTAATTTTA
TTGTTCAAACATGAGAGCTTAGTACGTGAAACATGAGAGCTTAGTACGTTAGCCATGAGAGCTTAGTACG
TTAGCCATGAGGGTTTAGTTCGTTAAACATGAGAGCTTAGTACGTTAAACATGAGAGCTTAGTACGTGAA
ACATGAGAGCTTAGTACGTACTATCAACAGGTTGAACTGCTGATCTTCAGATCCTCTACGCCGGACGCAT
CGTGGCCGGATCAATTCCGTTTTCCGCTGCATAACCCTGCTTCGGGGTCATTATAGCGATTTTTTCGGTA
TATCCATCCTTTTTCGCACGATATACAGGATTTTGCCAAAGGGTTCGTGTAGACTTTCCTTGGTGTATCC
AACGGCGTCAGCCGGGCAGGATAGGTGAAGTAGGCCCACCCGCGAGCGGGTGTTCCTTCTTCACTGTCCC
TTATTCGCACCTGGCGGTGCTCAACGGGAATCCTGCTCTGCGAGGCTGGCCGGCTACCGCCGGCGTAACA
GATGAGGGCAAGCGGATGGCTGATGAAACCAAGCCAACCAGGAAGGGCAGCCCACCTATCACGGAATTGA
TCCCCCTCGAATTG
